>Addgene plasmid #34249 | KHBD00094 | depositor partial sequence | sequence record 40816 | KHBD00094 sequence 1119 bps
ATGAACCAGCTGTGCAAAGTGTGCGGCGAGCCGGCGGCTGGTTTTCATTTTGGGGCATTTACATGTGAAG
GCTGCAAGTCCTTTTTCGGTCGTACTTACAACAACATAGCGGCGATTGCAGGATGTAAGCACAACGGAGA
TTGCGTGATCAACAAGAAGAACCGCACGGCCTGCAAGGCGTGCCGCCTGCGCAAGTGCCTCCTGGTCGGG
ATGTCCAAGAGTGGCTCCCGCTACGGTCGCCGGTCCAACTGGTTCAAGATCCATTGTCTGTTGCAGGAGC
AGCAGACGACGTCGGGCCTCGGTGGAGGGAGCTCCGTGGGAAGCGGATCAGGAGGCGGAGTGAGCAGTGC
GAGTCTGGAGCAGCTGGCGCGATTACAGCAGGCCAGTAACCAGGCGCGGCAAACCTATCAGGACAAGACC
AATCCCTGCATCAAGTCAGCCACGGCCACGACATCACCCAGAATCGAGGGTGCGGCAGTGGGCACGGGAA
TCGGTGGCGGCGCCTCTCCGTCATTCCTGCAAGCGGCAAAGCTCCACCACCAGCGGCAGTTAAAGCTCGA
TTCCCGCCTCAGCAACACTCCCAGCGATTCAGGAGCATCTTCGGCGGGAGATCCCAACGAAGATGGTGTC
ACCAGCGTCCTCGGTGGCCAGATCGCAACACCATCATCCACCAACGCCACCAGCCTGCCCAAGCTGGATC
TGCGGCATCCGAACTTTCCGGCCACCTCGGAGCCGGATGCTGATATGCAGCGGCAGCGCCACCAGGAGCT
GCTCGAGATCTTTCGCAGTCACTCGGAGCCGCTGTACAGTTCATTTGCCCCATTCAGCCACCTGCCACCT
GTGCTGCTCGCCGCCGGAGTTCCACAGCTGCCCATTTTCAAGGATCAGTTTAAGGCTGAGCTGCTGTTTC
CGACGACCAGCAGTCCTGAGCTCGAAGAGCCCATCGATCTGTCCTTTAGATCCCGAGCAGACCCTGCCAG
TCCGATGGCCCACAACTCCAATAGTCCGAGTTTAAGTGAGCCTGCTGCGGCGAGCCACTGTTTGGGGGAA
TCGACAAACTTCGTCCGAAAGTCCACGCCCCTTGATCTCACCCTGGTGAGGTCACAAACGTTGACAGGC
