>Addgene plasmid #34249 | KHBD00094 | addgene partial sequence | sequence record 41879 | M13-Rev 5'-CAGGAAACAGCTATGACC-3'
TTTTATTTTGACTGATAGTGACCTGTTCGTTGCAACAAATTGATAAGCAATGCTTTCTTATAATGCCAAC
TTTGTACAAGAAAGTTGGCAAGCCTGTCAACGTTTGTGACCTCACCAGGGTGAGATCAAGGGGCGTGGAC
TTTCGGACGAAGTTTGTCGATTCCCCCAAACAGTGGCTCGCCGCAGCAGGCTCACTTAAACTCGGACTAT
TGGAGTTGTGGGCCATCGGACTGGCAGGGTCTGCTCGGGATCTAAAGGACAGATCGATGGGCTCTTCGAG
CTCAGGACTGCTGGTCGTCGGAAACAGCAGCTCAGCCTTAAACTGATCCTTGAAAATGGGCAGCTGTGGA
ACTCCGGCGGCGAGCAGCACAGGTGGCAGGTGGCTGAATGGGGCAAATGAACTGTACAGCGGCTCCGAGT
GACTGCGAAAGATCTCGAGCAGCTCCTGGTGGCGCTGCCGCTGCATATCAGCATCCGGCTCCGAGGTGGC
CGGAAAGTTCGGATGCCGCAGATCCAGCTTGGGCAGGCTGGTGGCGTTGGTGGATGATGGTGTTGCGATC
TGGCCACCGAGGACGCTGGTGACACCATCTTCGTTGGGATCTCCCGCCGAAGATGCTCCTGAATCGCTGG
GAGTGTTGCTGAGGCGGGAATCGAGCTTTAACTGCCGCTGGTGGTGGAGCTTTGCCGCTTGCAGGAATGA
CGGAGAGGCGCCGCCACCGATTCCCGTGCCCACTGCCGCACCCTCGATTCTGGGTGATGTCGTGGCCGTG
GCTGACTTGATGCAGGGATTGGTCTTGTCCTGATAGGTTT
