[The description below was written by a language model from this plasmid's Addgene catalogue record.]
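Description:
KHBD00094 is a Gateway clone built in the pDONR221 backbone and carrying the open reading frame of the Drosophila melanogaster gene eagle (eg, CG7383; also catalogued under the nuclear receptor designation NR0A3). The catalogue lists it as a Gateway donor vector. Because the insert was introduced by Gateway cloning, it functions in practice as an entry clone, in which the roughly 1.1 kb ORF has replaced the donor vector's counter-selection cassette and should be flanked by attL recombination sites. The plasmid is propagated in standard E. coli such as DH5alpha as a high-copy plasmid under kanamycin selection. The backbone without insert is recorded as about 2.5 kb. M13 forward and reverse priming sites flank the insert for sequence verification. No feature table is provided, so the exact positions of the recombination sites, origin and resistance gene are not documented here.

The backbone is not an expression vector, and the record lists no promoter, tag or reporter, so the clone serves as a shuttle for the coding sequence rather than as a means of producing the protein directly. The depositor notes that the ORFs in this collection were cloned open-ended, without a stop codon. An LR recombination reaction can therefore move the eagle ORF into destination vectors that add C-terminal as well as N-terminal fusion partners. The associated publication describes automated screening of protein-DNA interactions at Drosophila regulatory elements, which suggests this clone belongs to a fly transcription factor ORF resource meant for transfer into assay vectors for such screens.
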