Addgene plasmid #34249: KHBD00094
Depositing lab: Bart Deplancke. Depositing organization: Swiss Federal Institute of Technology (EPFL). Publication: Automated protein-DNA interaction screening of Drosophila regulatory elements. Korneel Hens, Jean-Daniel Feuz, Alina Isakova, Antonina Lagovitina, Andreas Massouras, Julien Bryois, Patrick Callaerts, Susan E. Celniker, Bart Deplancke. Nat Methods. 2011 Oct 30;8(12):1065-70. 10.1038/nmeth.1763 PubMed 22037703.
Backbone
  Vector backbone: pDONR221
  Backbone manufacturer: Invitrogen
  Backbone size w/o insert (bp): 2536
  Vector type: Gateway Donor Vector
Growth in bacteria
  Bacterial resistance: Kanamycin, 50 μg/mL
  Growth temperature: 37°C
  Growth strain: DH5alpha
  Copy number: High Copy
Gene/Insert
  Gene/Insert name: CG7383 (alt names: FBgn0000560; eg; eagle)
  Species: D. melanogaster (fly)
  Insert size (bp): 1119
  Entrez Gene: eg (a.k.a. Dmel_CG7383, CG7383, Dmel\CG7383, EGON, Eg, Egl, Egon, NR0A3, T1, eag, egl, egon, spy)
  Cloning method: Gateway Cloning
  Sequencing primers: 5′ M13F; 3′ M13R
Terms and licenses: Academic/Nonprofit Terms; Industry Terms: Not Available to Industry
Depositor comments: Please note that the ORFs in this collection were cloned open-ended (without a stop codon).
How to cite: KHBD00094 was a gift from Bart Deplancke (Addgene plasmid # 34249 ; http://n2t.net/addgene:34249 ; RRID:Addgene_34249)
